>Addgene plasmid #202647 | Shim_AspRS_TP_GFP_pK7FWG2 | addgene full sequence | sequence record 403487 | Addgene NGS Result
CCACTGAGCCGCGGGTTTCTGGAGTTTAATGAGCTAAGCACATACGTCAGAAACCATTATTGCGCGTTCA
AAAGTCGCCTAAGGTCACTATCAGCTAGCAAATATTTCTTGTCAAAAATGCTCCACTGACGTTCCATAAA
TTCCCCTCGGTATCCAATTAGAGTCTCATATTCACTCTCAACTCGATCGAGGCATGATTGAACAAGATGG
ATTGCACGCAGGTTCTCCGGCCGCTTGGGTGGAGAGGCTATTCGGCTATGACTGGGCACAACAGACAATC
GGCTGCTCTGATGCCGCCGTGTTCCGGCTGTCAGCGCAGGGGCGCCCGGTTCTTTTTGTCAAGACCGACC
TGTCCGGTGCCCTGAATGAACTCCAAGACGAGGCAGCGCGGCTATCGTGGCTGGCCACGACGGGCGTTCC
TTGCGCAGCTGTGCTCGACGTTGTCACTGAAGCGGGAAGGGACTGGCTGCTATTGGGCGAAGTGCCGGGG
CAGGATCTCCTGTCATCTCACCTTGCTCCTGCCGAGAAAGTATCCATCATGGCTGATGCAATGCGGCGGC
TGCATACGCTTGATCCGGCTACCTGCCCATTCGACCACCAAGCGAAACATCGCATCGAGCGAGCACGTAC
TCGGATGGAAGCCGGTCTTGTCGATCAGGATGATCTGGACGAAGAGCATCAGGGGCTCGCGCCAGCCGAA
CTGTTCGCCAGGCTCAAGGCGCGGATGCCCGACGGCGAGGATCTCGTCGTGACCCACGGCGATGCCTGCT
TGCCGAATATCATGGTGGAAAATGGCCGCTTTTCTGGATTCATCGACTGTGGCCGGCTGGGTGTGGCGGA
CCGCTATCAGGACATAGCGTTGGCTACCCGTGATATTGCTGAAGAGCTTGGCGGCGAATGGGCTGACCGC
TTCCTCGTGCTTTACGGTATCGCCGCTCCCGATTCGCAGCGCATCGCCTTCTATCGCCTTCTTGACGAGT
TCTTCTGAGCGGGACTCTGGGGTTCGGACTCTAGCTAGAGTCAAGCAGATCGTTCAAACATTTGGCAATA
AAGTTTCTTAAGATTGAATCCTGTTGCCGGTCTTGCGATGATTATCATATAATTTCTGTTGAATTACGTT
AAGCATGTAATAATTAACATGTAATGCATGACGTTATTTATGAGATGGGTTTTTATGATTAGAGTCCCGC
AATTATACATTTAATACGCGATAGAAAACAAAATATAGCGCGCAAACTAGGATAAATTATCGCGCGCGGT
GTCATCTATGTTACTAGATCGACCGGCATGCAAGCTGATAATTCAATTCGGCGTTAATTCAGTACATTAA
AAACGTCCGCAATGTGTTATTAAGTTGTCTAAGCGTCAATTTGTTTACACCACAATATATCCTGCCACCA
GCCAGCCAACAGCTCCCCGACCGGCAGCTCGGCACAAAATCACCACTCGATACAGGCAGCCCATCAGTCC
GGGACGGCGTCAGCGGGAGAGCCGTTGTAAGGCGGCAGACTTTGCTCATGTTACCGATGCTATTCGGAAG
AACGGCAACTAAGCTGCCGGGTTTGAAACACGGATGATCTCGCGGAGGGTAGCATGTTGATTGTAACGAT
GACAGAGCGTTGCTGCCTGTGATCAATTCGGGCACGAACCCAGTGGACATAAGCCTGTTCGGTTCGTAAG
CTGTAATGCAAGTAGCGTATGCGCTCACGCAACTGGTCCAGAACCTTGACCGAACGCAGCGGTGGTAACG
GCGCAGTGGCGGTTTTCATGGCTTGTTATGACTGTTTTTTTGGGGTACAGTCTATGCCTCGGGCATCCAA
GCAGCAAGCGCGTTACGCCGTGGGTCGATGTTTGATGTTATGGAGCAGCAACGATGTTACGCAGCAGGGC
AGTCGCCCTAAAACAAAGTTAAACATCATGGGGGAAGCGGTGATCGCCGAAGTATCGACTCAACTATCAG
AGGTAGTTGGCGTCATCGAGCGCCATCTCGAACCGACGTTGCTGGCCGTACATTTGTACGGCTCCGCAGT
GGATGGCGGCCTGAAGCCACACAGTGATATTGATTTGCTGGTTACGGTGACCGTAAGGCTTGATGAAACA
ACGCGGCGAGCTTTGATCAACGACCTTTTGGAAACTTCGGCTTCCCCTGGAGAGAGCGAGATTCTCCGCG
CTGTAGAAGTCACCATTGTTGTGCACGACGACATCATTCCGTGGCGTTATCCAGCTAAGCGCGAACTGCA
ATTTGGAGAATGGCAGCGCAATGACATTCTTGCAGGTATCTTCGAGCCAGCCACGATCGACATTGATCTG
GCTATCTTGCTGACAAAAGCAAGAGAACATAGCGTTGCCTTGGTAGGTCCAGCGGCGGAGGAACTCTTTG
ATCCGGTTCCTGAACAGGATCTATTTGAGGCGCTAAATGAAACCTTAACGCTATGGAACTCGCCGCCCGA
CTGGGCTGGCGATGAGCGAAATGTAGTGCTTACGTTGTCCCGCATTTGGTACAGCGCAGTAACCGGCAAA
ATCGCGCCGAAGGATGTCGCTGCCGACTGGGCAATGGAGCGCCTGCCGGCCCAGTATCAGCCCGTCATAC
TTGAAGCTAGACAGGCTTATCTTGGACAAGAAGAAGATCGCTTGGCCTCGCGCGCAGATCAGTTGGAAGA
ATTTGTCCACTACGTGAAAGGCGAGATCACCAAGGTAGTCGGCAAATAATGTCTAGCTAGAAATTCGTTC
AAGCCGACGCCGCTTCGCGGCGCGGCTTAACTCAAGCGTTAGATGCACTAAGCACATAATTGCTCACAGC
CAAACTATCAGGTCAAGTCTGCTTTTATTATTTTTAAGCGTGCATAATAAGCCCTACACAAATTGGGAGA
TATATCATGCATGACCAAAATCCCTTAACGTGAGTTTTCGTTCCACTGAGCGTCAGACCCCGTAGAAAAG
ATCAAAGGATCTTCTTGAGATCCTTTTTTTCTGCGCGTAATCTGCTGCTTGCAAACAAAAAAACCACCGC
TACCAGCGGTGGTTTGTTTGCCGGATCAAGAGCTACCAACTCTTTTTCCGAAGGTAACTGGCTTCAGCAG
AGCGCAGATACCAAATACTGTCCTTCTAGTGTAGCCGTAGTTAGGCCACCACTTCAAGAACTCTGTAGCA
CCGCCTACATACCTCGCTCTGCTAATCCTGTTACCAGTGGCTGCTGCCAGTGGCGATAAGTCGTGTCTTA
CCGGGTTGGACTCAAGACGATAGTTACCGGATAAGGCGCAGCGGTCGGGCTGAACGGGGGGTTCGTGCAC
ACAGCCCAGCTTGGAGCGAACGACCTACACCGAACTGAGATACCTACAGCGTGAGCTATGAGAAAGCGCC
ACGCTTCCCGAAGGGAGAAAGGCGGACAGGTATCCGGTAAGCGGCAGGGTCGGAACAGGAGAGCGCACGA
GGGAGCTTCCAGGGGGAAACGCCTGGTATCTTTATAGTCCTGTCGGGTTTCGCCACCTCTGACTTGAGCG
TCGATTTTTGTGATGCTCGTCAGGGGGGCGGAGCCTATGGAAAAACGCCAGCAACGCGGCCTTTTTACGG
TTCCTGGCCTTTTGCTGGCCTTTTGCTCACATGTTCTTTCCTGCGTTATCCCCTGATTCTGTGGATAACC
GTATTACCGCCTTTGAGTGAGCTGATACCGCTCGCCGCAGCCGAACGACCGAGCGCAGCGAGTCAGTGAG
CGAGGAAGCGGAAGAGCGCCTGATGCGGTATTTTCTCCTTACGCATCTGTGCGGTATTTCACACCGCATA
TGGTGCACTCTCAGTACAATCTGCTCTGATGCCGCATAGTTAAGCCAGTATACACTCCGCTATCGCTACG
TGACTGGGTCATGGCTGCGCCCCGACACCCGCCAACACCCGCTGACGCGCCCTGACGGGCTTGTCTGCTC
CCGGCATCCGCTTACAGACAAGCTGTGACCGTCTCCGGGAGCTGCATGTGTCAGAGGTTTTCACCGTCAT
CACCGAAACGCGCGAGGCAGGGTGCCTTGATGTGGGCGCCGGCGGTCGAGTGGCGACGGCGCGGCTTGTC
CGCGCCCTGGTAGATTGCCTGGCCGTAGGCCAGCCATTTTTGAGCGGCCAGCGGCCGCGATAGGCCGACG
CGAAGCGGCGGGGCGTAGGGAGCGCAGCGACCGAAGGGTAGGCGCTTTTTGCAGCTCTTCGGCTGTGCGC
TGGCCAGACAGTTATGCACAGGCCAGGCGGGTTTTAAGAGTTTTAATAAGTTTTAAAGAGTTTTAGGCGG
AAAAATCGCCTTTTTTCTCTTTTATATCAGTCACTTACATGTGTGACCGGTTCCCAATGTACGGCTTTGG
GTTCCCAATGTACGGGTTCCGGTTCCCAATGTACGGCTTTGGGTTCCCAATGTACGTGCTATCCACAGGA
AAGAGACCTTTTCGACCTTTTTCCCCTGCTAGGGCAATTTGCCCTAGCATCTGCTCCGTACATTAGGAAC
CGGCGGATGCTTCGCCCTCGATCAGGTTGCGGTAGCGCATGACTAGGATCGGGCCAGCCTGCCCCGCCTC
CTCCTTCAAATCGTACTCCGGCAGGTCATTTGACCCGATCAGCTTGCGCACGGTGAAACAGAACTTCTTG
AACTCTCCGGCGCTGCCACTGCGTTCGTAGATCGTCTTGAACAACCATCTGGCTTCTGCCTTGCCTGCGG
CGCGGCGTGCCAGGCGGTAGAGAAAACGGCCGATGCCGGGATCGATCAAAAAGTAATCGGGGTGAACCGT
CAGCACGTCCGGGTTCTTGCCTTCTGTGATCTCGCGGTACATCCAATCAGCTAGCTCGATCTCGATGTAC
TCCGGCCGCCCGGTTTCGCTCTTTACGATCTTGTAGCGGCTAATCAAGGCTTCACCCTCGGATACCGTCA
CCAGGCGGCCGTTCTTGGCCTTCTTCGTACGCTGCATGGCAACGTGCGTGGTGTTTAACCGAATGCAGGT
TTCTACCAGGTCGTCTTTCTGCTTTCCGCCATCGGCTCGCCGGCAGAACTTGAGTACGTCCGCAACGTGT
GGACGGAACACGCGGCCGGGCTTGTCTCCCTTCCCTTCCCGGTATCGGTTCATGGATTCGGTTAGATGGG
AAACCGCCATCAGTACCAGGTCGTAATCCCACACACTGGCCATGCCGGCCGGCCCTGCGGAAACCTCTAC
GTGCCCGTCTGGAAGCTCGTAGCGGATCACCTCGCCAGCTCGTCGGTCACGCTTCGACAGACGGAAAACG
GCCACGTCCATGATGCTGCGACTATCGCGGGTGCCCACGTCATAGAGCATCGGAACGAAAAAATCTGGTT
GCTCGTCGCCCTTGGGCGGCTTCCTAATCGACGGCGCACCGGCTGCCGGCGGTTGCCGGGATTCTTTGCG
GATTCGATCAGCGGCCGCTTGCCACGATTCACCGGGGCGTGCTTCTGCCTCGATGCGTTGCCGCTGGGCG
GCCTGCGCGGCCTTCAACTTCTCCACCAGGTCATCACCCAGCGCCGCGCCGATTTGTACCGGGCCGGATG
GTTTGCGACCGCTCACGCCGATTCCTCGGGCTTGGGGGTTCCAGTGCCATTGCAGGGCCGGCAGACAACC
CAGCCGCTTACGCCTGGCCAACCGCCCGTTCCTCCACACATGGGGCATTCCACGGCGTCGGTGCCTGGTT
GTTCTTGATTTTCCATGCCGCCTCCTTTAGCCGCTAAAATTCATCTACTCATTTATTCATTTGCTCATTT
ACTCTGGTAGCTGCGCGATGTATTCAGATAGCAGCTCGGTAATGGTCTTGCCTTGGCGTACCGCGTACAT
CTTCAGCTTGGTGTGATCCTCCGCCGGCAACTGAAAGTTGACCCGCTTCATGGCTGGCGTGTCTGCCAGG
CTGGCCAACGTTGCAGCCTTGCTGCTGCGTGCGCTCGGACGGCCGGCACTTAGCGTGTTTGTGCTTTTGC
TCATTTTCTCTTTACCTCATTAACTCAAATGAGTTTTGATTTAATTTCAGCGGCCAGCGCCTGGACCTCG
CGGGCAGCGTCGCCCTCGGGTTCTGATTCAAGAACGGTTGTGCCGGCGGCGGCAGTGCCTGGGTAGCTCA
CGCGCTGCGTGATACGGGACTCAAGAATGGGCAGCTCGTACCCGGCCAGCGCCTCGGCAACCTCACCGCC
GATGCGCGTGCCTTTGATCGCCCGCGACACGACAAAGGCCGCTTGTAGCCTTCCATCCGTGACCTCAATG
CGCTGCTTAACCAGCTCCACCAGGTCGGCGGTGGCCCATATGTCGTAAGGGCTTGGCTGCACCGGAATCA
GCACGAAGTCGGCTGCCTTGATCGCGGACACAGCCAAGTCCGCCGCCTGGGGCGCTCCGTCGATCACTAC
GAAGTCGCGCCGGCCGATGGCCTTCACGTCGCGGTCAATCGTCGGGCGGTCGATGCCGACAACGGTTAGC
GGTTGATCTTCCCGCACGGCCGCCCAATCGCGGGCACTGCCCTGGGGATCGGAATCGACTAACAGAACAT
CGGCCCCGGCGAGTTGCAGGGCGCGGGCTAGATGGGTTGCGATGGTCGTCTTGCCTGACCCGCCTTTCTG
GTTAAGTACAGCGATAACCTTCATGCGTTCCCCTTGCGTATTTGTTTATTTACTCATCGCATCATATACG
CAGCGACCGCATGACGCAAGCTGTTTTACTCAAATACACATCACCTTTTTAGACGGCGGCGCTCGGTTTC
TTCAGCGGCCAAGCTGGCCGGCCAGGCCGCCAGCTTGGCATCAGACAAACCGGCCAGGATTTCATGCAGC
CGCACGGTTGAGACGTGCGCGGGCGGCTCGAACACGTACCCGGCCGCGATCATCTCCGCCTCGATCTCTT
CGGTAATGAAAAACGGTTCGTCCTGGCCGTCCTGGTGCGGTTTCATGCTTGTTCCTCTTGGCGTTCATTC
TCGGCGGCCGCCAGGGCGTCGGCCTCGGTCAATGCGTCCTCACGGAAGGCACCGCGCCGCCTGGCCTCGG
TGGGCGTCACTTCCTCGCTGCGCTCAAGTGCGCGGTACAGGGTCGAGCGATGCACGCCAAGCAGTGCAGC
CGCCTCTTTCACGGTGCGGCCTTCCTGGTCGATCAGCTCGCGGGCGTGCGCGATCTGTGCCGGGGTGAGG
GTAGGGCGGGGGCCAAACTTCACGCCTCGGGCCTTGGCGGCCTCGCGCCCGCTCCGGGTGCGGTCGATGA
TTAGGGAACGCTCGAACTCGGCAATGCCGGCGAACACGGTCAACACCATGCGGCCGGCCGGCGTGGTGGT
GTCGGCCCACGGCTCTGCCAGGCTACGCAGGCCCGCGCCGGCCTCCTGGATGCGCTCGGCAATGTCCAGT
AGGTCGCGGGTGCTGCGGGCCAGGCGGTCTAGCCTGGTCACTGTCACAACGTCGCCAGGGCGTAGGTGGT
CAAGCATCCTGGCCAGCTCCGGGCGGTCGCGCCTGGTGCCGGTGATCTTCTCGGAAAACAGCTTGGTGCA
GCCGGCCGCGTGCAGTTCGGCCCGTTGGTTGGTCAAGTCCTGGTCGTCGGTGCTGACGCGGGCATAGCCC
AGCAGGCCAGCGGCGGCGCTCTTGTTCATGGCGTAATGTCTCCGGTTCTAGTCGCAAGTATTCTACTTTA
TGCGACTAAAACACGCGACAAGAAAACGCCAGGAAAAGGGCAGGGCGGCAGCCTGTCGCGTAACTTAGGA
CTTGTGCGACATGTCGTTTTCAGAAGACGGCTGCACTGAACGTCAGAAGCCGACTGCACTATAGCAGCGG
AGGGGTTGGATCAAAGTACTTTAAAGTACTTTAAAGTACTTTAAAGTACTTTGATCCCGAGGGGAACCCT
GTGGTTGGCATGCACATACAAATGGACGAACGGATAAACCTTTTCACGCCCTTTTAAATATCCGATTATT
CTAATAAACGCTCTTTTCTCTTAGGTTTACCCGCCAATATATCCTGTCAAACACTGATAGTTTAAACTGA
AGGCGGGAAACGACAATCTGATCCAAGCTCAAGCTAAGCTTGAGCTCTCCCATATGGTCGACTAGAGCCA
AGCTGATCTCCTTTGCCCCGGAGATCACCATGGACGACTTTCTCTATCTCTACGATCTAGGAAGAAAGTT
CGACGGAGAAGGTGACGATACCATGTTCACCACCGATAATGAGAAGATTAGCCTCTTCAATTTCAGAAAG
AATGCTGACCCACAGATGGTTAGAGAGGCCTACGCGGCAGGTCTCATCAAGACGATCTACCCGAGTAATA
ATCTCCAGGAGATCAAATACCTTCCCAAGAAGGTTAAAGATGCAGTCAAAAGATTCAGGACTAACTGCAT
CAAGAACACAGAGAAAGATATATTTCTCAAGATCAGAAGTACTATTCCAGTATGGACGATTCAAGGCTTG
CTTCATAAACCAAGGCAAGTAATAGAGATTGGAGTCTCTAAGAAAGTAGTTCCTACTGAATCAAAGGCCA
TGGAGTCAAAAATTCAGATCGAGGATCTAACAGAACTCGCCGTGAAGACTGGCGAACAGTTCATACAGAG
TCTTTTACGACTCAATGACAAGAAGAAAATCTTCGTCAACATGGTGGAGCACGACACTCTCGTCTACTCC
AAGAATATCAAAGATACAGTCTCAGAAGACCAAAGGGCTATTGAGACTTTTCAACAAAGGGTAATATCGG
GAAACCTCCTCGGATTCCATTGCCCAGCTATCTGTCACTTCATCAAAAGGACAGTAGAAAAGGAAGGTGG
CACCTACAAATGCCATCATTGCGATAAAGGAAAGGCTATCGTTCAAGATGCCCCTGCCGACAGTGGTCCC
AAAGATGGACCCCCACCCACGAGGAGCATCGTGGAAAAAGAAGACGTTCCAACCACGTCTTCAAAGCAAG
TGGATTGATGTGATATCTCCACTGACGTAAGGGATGACGCACAATCCCACTATCCTTCGCAAGACCCTTC
CTCTATATAAGGAAGTTCATTTCATTTGGAGAGGACTCCGGTATTTTTACAACAATTACCACAACAAAAC
AAACAACAAACAACATTACAATTTACTATTCTAGTCGACCTGCAGGCGGCCGCACTAGTGATATCACAAG
TTTGTACAAAAAAGCAGGCTCCGCGGCCGCCCCCTTCACCATGTTTATTGGACCATCTTGGCCAAATACT
TCTCCACATGTTGGAGCTGCTAGATTTCTTAATTTTCTTATGTGGTGGTGGAGAAGAAGATGGTGTCTTA
GAGCTATTCAACTTTTTGCTAAGCAACAAGGAGCTTCTGCTACTTCTTCTGCTCAAAGATTTTCTTCTTC
TTCTGCTTATACTTCTGTTTCTATGCCACCAGAATCTGAAGTTAGATCTTCTGAAACTGTTCCACTTGCT
GGAATTGGAGATGCTTGTATGGTTATTTCTAAGGGTGGGCGCGCCGACCCAGCTTTCTTGTACAAAGTGG
TGATATCAATGGTGAGCAAGGGCGAGGAGCTGTTCACCGGGGTGGTGCCCATCCTGGTCGAGCTGGACGG
CGACGTAAACGGCCACAAGTTCAGCGTGTCCGGCGAGGGCGAGGGCGATGCCACCTACGGCAAGCTGACC
CTGAAGTTCATCTGCACCACCGGCAAGCTGCCCGTGCCCTGGCCCACCCTCGTGACCACCCTGACCTACG
GCGTGCAGTGCTTCAGCCGCTACCCCGACCACATGAAGCAGCACGACTTCTTCAAGTCCGCCATGCCCGA
AGGCTACGTCCAGGAGCGCACCATCTTCTTCAAGGACGACGGCAACTACAAGACCCGCGCCGAGGTGAAG
TTCGAGGGCGACACCCTGGTGAACCGCATCGAGCTGAAGGGCATCGACTTCAAGGAGGACGGCAACATCC
TGGGGCACAAGCTGGAGTACAACTACAACAGCCACAACGTCTATATCATGGCCGACAAGCAGAAGAACGG
CATCAAGGTGAACTTCAAGATCCGCCACAACATCGAGGACGGCAGCGTGCAGCTCGCCGACCACTACCAG
CAGAACACCCCCATCGGCGACGGCCCCGTGCTGCTGCCCGACAACCACTACCTGAGCACCCAGTCCGCCC
TGAGCAAAGACCCCAACGAGAAGCGCGATCACATGGTCCTGCTGGAGTTCGTGACCGCCGCCGGGATCAC
TCTCGGCATGGACGAGCTGTACAAGTAACCGCGGCCATGCTAGAGTCCGCAAAAATCACCAGTCTCTCTC
TACAAATCTATCTCTCTCTATTTTTCTCCAGAATAATGTGTGAGTAGTTCCCAGATAAGGGAATTAGGGT
TCTTATAGGGTTTCGCTCATGTGTTGAGCATATAAGAAACCCTTAGTATGTATTTGTATTTGTAAAATAC
TTCTATCAATAAAATTTCTAATTCCTAAAACCAAAATCCAGTGACCTGCAGGCATGCGACGTCGGGCCCT
CTAGAGGATCCCCGGGTACCGCGAATTATCGATCATGAGCGGAGAATTAAGGGAGTCACGTTATGACCCC
CGCCGATGACGCGGGACAAGCCGTTTTACGTTTGGAACTGACAGAACCGCAACGTTGAAGGAG
Features (pLannotate 1.2.2; 23 found; start..end, strand, type, name):
    194..985     +  CDS            neo: KKA2_KLEPN - Also known as kan, nptII. Experimental evidence at protein level: Swiss-Prot protein existence level 1. Resistance to kanamycin, neomycin, paromomycin, ribostamycin, butirosin and gentamicin B. From Klebsiella pneumoniae.
   1028..1280    +  terminator     NOS terminator: nopaline synthase terminator and poly(A) signal
   1373..1397    -  misc_feature   LB T-DNA repeat: left border repeat from nopaline C58 T-DNA
   1656..1679    +  promoter       Pc promoter (fragment): intI1 (promoter lies within the coding sequence); class 1 integron promoter
   1855..1911    +  CDS            GmR (fragment): gentamycin acetyltransferase; aacC1; confers resistance to gentamycin
   1922..2709    +  CDS            SmR (fragment): aminoglycoside adenylyltransferase (Murphy, 1985); aadA; confers resistance to spectinomycin and streptomycin
   2955..3543    +  rep_origin     ori: high-copy-number ColE1/pMB1/pBR322/pUC origin of replication
   3729..3869    -  misc_feature   bom: basis of mobility region from pBR322
   3971..4010    -  CDS            rop (fragment): Rop protein, which maintains plasmids at low copy number; rop
   4213..4407    -  rep_origin     pVS1 oriV: origin of replication for the Pseudomonas plasmid pVS1 (Heeb et al., 2000)
   4473..5546    -  CDS            pVS1 RepA: replication protein from the Pseudomonas plasmid pVS1 (Heeb et al., 2000)
   5975..6604    -  CDS            pVS1 StaA: stability protein from the Pseudomonas plasmid pVS1 (Heeb et al., 2000)
   7164..7565    -  CDS            Y4CG_SINFN (fragment): Protein inferred from homology: Swiss-Prot protein existence level 3. From Sinorhizobium fredii (strain NBRC 101917 / NGR234).
   7935..7959    -  misc_feature   RB T-DNA repeat: right border repeat from nopaline C58 T-DNA
   8652..8996    +  promoter       CaMV 35S promoter: strong constitutive promoter from cauliflower mosaic virus
   8949..8995    +  promoter       minimal CaMV 35S promoter: minimal 35S promoter from cauliflower mosaic virus
   9028..9053    +  misc_feature   TMV Ω (fragment): translational enhancer from the tobacco mosaic virus 5'-leader sequence (Gallie et al., 1988)
   9096..9120    +  protein_bind   attB1: mutant version of attB; recombination site for the Gateway® BP reaction BP Clonase™
   9427..9451    -  protein_bind   attB2: mutant version of attB; recombination site for the Gateway® BP reaction BP Clonase™
   9459..10178   +  CDS            EGFP: the original enhanced GFP (Yang et al., 1996) mammalian codon-optimized
  10243..10402   +  polyA_signal   CaMV poly(A) signal (fragment): cauliflower mosaic virus polyadenylation signal
  10429..10451   -  misc_feature   MCS (fragment): pUC18/19 multiple cloning site
  10544..160     +  promoter       NOS promoter (across the origin): nopaline synthase promoter
