[The description below was written by a language model from this plasmid's Addgene catalogue record and pLannotate feature annotations shown in this document.]
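Description:
Shim_AspRS_TP_GFP_pK7FWG2 is a plant expression construct built in the Gateway-compatible binary T-DNA vector pK7FWG2, about 10.6 kb in the sequenced record. The backbone carries two replication systems: a high-copy ColE1/pUC-type origin (with the pBR322 bom region) for propagation in E. coli, and the pVS1 oriV with its RepA replication and StaA stability genes, which typically support maintenance in Agrobacterium. Bacterial selection is by spectinomycin through the aadA (SmR) aminoglycoside adenylyltransferase gene located outside the T-DNA. Nopaline-type left and right border repeats delimit the region transferred to plant cells.

Within the borders are two cassettes. The first is a plant selectable marker, nptII (neo) driven by the NOS promoter and ended by the NOS terminator, conferring kanamycin resistance. The second is the payload: a CaMV 35S promoter, followed by an annotated fragment of the TMV Ω translational enhancer, drives an insert of roughly 300 bp flanked by attB1 and attB2 sites left by Gateway recombination. This insert is the N-terminal transit peptide from a putative cytosolic aspartyl-tRNA synthetase (AspRS) of the parasitic plant Sapria himalayana. It sits directly upstream of EGFP, giving a C-terminal GFP fusion, and the unit ends with a CaMV polyadenylation signal.

The stated purpose is to determine where this presequence directs GFP in Nicotiana benthamiana. The construct thus serves as a subcellular localization reporter, testing whether the peptide targets the protein to an organelle, in the context of work on tRNA metabolism in plant organelles. The record does not specify the delivery method, although the vector design suits Agrobacterium-mediated expression.
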