Addgene plasmid #202647: Shim_AspRS_TP_GFP_pK7FWG2
Purpose: Determine where transit peptide targets GFP in N. benthamiana
Depositing lab: Daniel Sloan. Depositing organization: Colorado State University, Fort Collins. Publication: Photosynthetic demands on translational machinery drive retention of redundant tRNA metabolism in plant organelles. DeTar RA, Chustecki JM, Martinez-Hottovy A, Ceriotti LF, Broz AK, Lou X, Sanchez-Puerta MV, Elowsky C, Christensen AC, Sloan DB. Proc Natl Acad Sci U S A. 2024 Dec 24;121(52):e2421485121. doi: 10.1073/pnas.2421485121. Epub 2024 Dec 18. PubMed 39693336.
Backbone
  Vector backbone: pK7FWG2
  Vector type: Plant Expression
Growth in bacteria
  Bacterial resistance: Spectinomycin, 50 μg/mL
  Growth temperature: 37°C
  Growth strain: DH5alpha
  Copy number: High Copy
Gene/Insert
  Gene/Insert name: N-terminal transit peptide from putative cytosolic AspRS
  Species: Sapria himilayana
  Tag / fusion protein: Green Florescent Protien (C terminal on insert)
  Cloning method: Gateway Cloning
Terms and licenses: Academic/Nonprofit Terms; Industry Terms: Not Available to Industry
Depositor comments: Please visit https://www.biorxiv.org/content/10.1101/2023.08.01.551541v2 for bioRxiv preprint.
How to cite: Shim_AspRS_TP_GFP_pK7FWG2 was a gift from Daniel Sloan (Addgene plasmid # 202647 ; http://n2t.net/addgene:202647 ; RRID:Addgene_202647)
